Addgene plasmid #224208: pJExpress401-KDAC8
Purpose: Expresses human KDAC8 (HDAC8) in E. coli
Depositing lab: Terry Watt. Depositing organization: Xavier University of Louisiana. Publication: KDAC8 substrate specificity quantified by a biologically relevant, label-free deacetylation assay. Toro TB, Watt TJ. Protein Sci. 2015 Dec;24(12):2020-32. doi: 10.1002/pro.2813. Epub 2015 Oct 7. PubMed 26402585.
Backbone
  Vector backbone: pJExpress401
  Backbone manufacturer: DNA 2.0
  Backbone size w/o insert (bp): 3936
  Total vector size (bp): 5109
  Vector type: Bacterial Expression
Growth in bacteria
  Bacterial resistance: Kanamycin, 50 μg/mL
  Growth temperature: 37°C
  Growth strain: DH5alpha
  Copy number: High Copy
Gene/Insert
  Gene/Insert name: KDAC8 (alt name: HDAC8)
  Species: H. sapiens (human)
  Insert size (bp): 1173
  Entrez Gene: HDAC8 (a.k.a. CDA07, CDLS5, HD8, HDACL1, KDAC8, MRXS6, RPD3, WTS)
  Promoter: T5
  Tag / fusion protein: TEV-cleavable His6 (C terminal on insert)
  Cloning method: Restriction Enzyme; 5′ cloning site NdeI (not destroyed); 3′ cloning site XhoI (not destroyed)
  Sequencing primers: 5′ CTCGAAAATAATAAAGGGAAAATCAG; 3′ TGGTAGTGTGGGGACTC
Terms and licenses: Academic/Nonprofit Terms; Industry Terms
Depositor comments: Codon optimized for bacterial expression.
How to cite: pJExpress401-KDAC8 was a gift from Terry Watt (Addgene plasmid # 224208 ; http://n2t.net/addgene:224208 ; RRID:Addgene_224208)
