[The description below was written by a language model from this plasmid's Addgene catalogue record and pLannotate feature annotations shown in this document.]
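Description:
pJExpress401-KDAC8 is a 5,109 bp bacterial expression plasmid built on the commercial pJExpress401 backbone for producing human lysine deacetylase 8 (KDAC8, also known as HDAC8) in E. coli. It replicates from a high-copy ColE1/pUC-type origin and is selected with kanamycin through an aph(3')-Ia resistance gene, which the annotation places downstream of a fragment of the bla (AmpR) promoter.

The insert is a 1,173 bp coding sequence, codon optimized for bacterial expression, cloned between NdeI and XhoI sites that both remain intact. According to the catalogue entry, it carries a C-terminal His6 tag that can be removed with TEV protease. This allows immobilized-metal affinity purification followed by tag cleavage. The feature table annotates only the HDAC8 reading frame itself and does not separately mark the tag or protease site. These presumably account for the difference between the annotated coding region and the stated insert size.

Transcription is driven by a T5 promoter, which is recognized by the host E. coli RNA polymerase, so a T7 polymerase-expressing strain is not required. The promoter is not called out in the feature table, but three lac operators, one of them the tight-binding symmetric version, lie just upstream of the gene. A plasmid-borne lacI gene with its own promoter supplies the repressor, so expression is held off until induced with IPTG. Fragments of the rrnB T1 and T2 terminators flank the expression region and help insulate it from read-through transcription.

The associated publication indicates that the recombinant enzyme was used for in vitro deacetylation assays examining KDAC8 substrate specificity.
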