Features (pLannotate 1.2.2; 14 found; start..end, strand, type, name):
     86..674     +  rep_origin     ori: high-copy-number ColE1/pMB1/pBR322/pUC origin of replication
    899..916     +  terminator     rrnB T2 terminator (fragment): transcription terminator T2 from the E. coli rrnB gene
    941..960     -  CDS            lacZα (fragment): LacZα fragment of β-galactosidase; lacZ fragment
   1417..1433    +  protein_bind   lac operator: The lac repressor binds to the lac operator to inhibit transcription in E. coli. This inhibition can be relieved by adding lactose or isopropyl-β-D-thiogalactopyranoside (IPTG). lac repressor encoded by lacI
   1478..1494    +  protein_bind   lac operator: The lac repressor binds to the lac operator to inhibit transcription in E. coli. This inhibition can be relieved by adding lactose or isopropyl-β-D-thiogalactopyranoside (IPTG). lac repressor encoded by lacI
   1508..1527    +  protein_bind   lac operator (symmetric): The lac repressor binds to the lac operator to inhibit transcription in E. coli. This inhibition can be relieved by adding lactose or isopropyl-β-D-thiogalactopyranoside (IPTG). The symmetric lac operator was optimized for tight binding of lac repressor. lac repressor encoded by lacI
   1583..2713    +  CDS            HDAC8: HDAC8_HUMAN - Also known as HDACL1. Experimental evidence at protein level: Swiss-Prot protein existence level 1. Responsible for the deacetylation of lysine residues on the N-terminal part of the core histones (H2A, H2B, H3 and H4). Histone deacetylation gives a tag for epigenetic repression and plays an important role in transcriptional regulation, cell cycle progression and developmental events. Histone deacetylases act via the formation of large multiprotein complexes. Also involved in the deacetylation of cohesin complex protein SMC3 regulating release of cohesin complexes from chromatin.
   2794..2834    -  terminator     rrnB T1 terminator (fragment): transcription terminator T1 from the E. coli rrnB gene
   2836..2951    -  ncRNA          5S rRNA: Accession: RF00001 - 5S ribosomal RNA
   2982..3006    +  CDS            KanR (fragment): aminoglycoside phosphotransferase; aph(3')-Ia; confers resistance to kanamycin in bacteria or G418 (Geneticin®) in eukaryotes
   3036..3132    +  promoter       AmpR promoter (fragment): bla
   3135..3944    +  CDS            KanR: aminoglycoside phosphotransferase; aph(3')-Ia; confers resistance to kanamycin in bacteria or G418 (Geneticin®) in eukaryotes
   3953..4026    +  promoter       lacI promoter (fragment): lacI
   4027..5106    +  CDS            lacI: LACI_ECOLI - Experimental evidence at protein level: Swiss-Prot protein existence level 1. Repressor of the lactose operon. Binds allolactose as an inducer. From Escherichia coli (strain K12).
>Addgene plasmid #224208 | pJExpress401-KDAC8 | addgene full sequence | sequence record 455461 | Addgene NGS Result
CTCATGACCAAAATCCCTTAACGTGAGTTACGCGCGCGTCGTTCCACTGAGCGTCAGACCCCGTAGAAAA
GATCAAAGGATCTTCTTGAGATCCTTTTTTTCTGCGCGTAATCTGCTGCTTGCAAACAAAAAAACCACCG
CTACCAGCGGTGGTTTGTTTGCCGGATCAAGAGCTACCAACTCTTTTTCCGAAGGTAACTGGCTTCAGCA
GAGCGCAGATACCAAATACTGTTCTTCTAGTGTAGCCGTAGTTAGCCCACCACTTCAAGAACTCTGTAGC
ACCGCCTACATACCTCGCTCTGCTAATCCTGTTACCAGTGGCTGCTGCCAGTGGCGATAAGTCGTGTCTT
ACCGGGTTGGACTCAAGACGATAGTTACCGGATAAGGCGCAGCGGTCGGGCTGAACGGGGGGTTCGTGCA
CACAGCCCAGCTTGGAGCGAACGACCTACACCGAACTGAGATACCTACAGCGTGAGCTATGAGAAAGCGC
CACGCTTCCCGAAGGGAGAAAGGCGGACAGGTATCCGGTAAGCGGCAGGGTCGGAACAGGAGAGCGCACG
AGGGAGCTTCCAGGGGGAAACGCCTGGTATCTTTATAGTCCTGTCGGGTTTCGCCACCTCTGACTTGAGC
GTCGATTTTTGTGATGCTCGTCAGGGGGGCGGAGCCTATGGAAAAACGCCAGCAACGCGGCCTTTTTACG
GTTCCTGGCCTTTTGCTGGCCTTTTGCTCACATGTTCTTTCCTGCGTTATCCCCTGATTCTGTGGATAAC
CGTATTACCGCCTTTGAGTGAGCTGATACCGCTCGCCGCAGCCGAACGACCGAGCGCAGCGAGTCAGTGA
GCGAGGAAGCGGAAGGCGAGAGTAGGGAACTGCCAGGCATCAAACTAAGCAGAAGGCCCCTGACGGATGG
CCTTTTTGCGTTTCTACAAACTCTTTCTGTGTTGTAAAACGACGGCCAGTCTTAAGCTCGGGCCCCCTGG
GCGGTTCTGATAACGAGTAATCGTTAATCCGCAAATAACGTAAAAACCCGCTTCGGCGGGTTTTTTTATG
GGGGGAGTTTAGGGAAAGAGCATTTGTCAGAATATTTAAGGGCGCCTGTCACTTTGCTTGATATATGAGA
ATTATTTAACCTTATAAATGAGAAAAAAGCAACGCACTTTAAATAAGATACGTTGCTTTTTCGATTGATG
AACACCTATAATTAAACTATTCATCTATTATTTATGATTTTTTGTATATACAATATTTCTAGTTTGTTAA
AGAGAATTAAGAAAATAAATCTCGAAAATAATAAAGGGAAAATCAGTTTTTGATATCAAAATTATACATG
TCAACGATAATACAAAATATAATACAAACTATAAGATGTTATCAGTATTTATTATGCATTTAGAATAAAT
TTTGTGTCGCCCTTAATTGTGAGCGGATAACAATTACGAGCTTCATGCACAGTGAAATCATGAAAAATTT
ATTTGCTTTGTGAGCGGATAACAATTATAATATGTGGAATTGTGAGCGCTCACAATTCCACAACGGTTTC
CCTCTAGAAATAATTTTGTTTAACTTTTAGGAGGTAAAACATATGGAAGAGCCTGAAGAGCCTGCAGACA
GCGGCCAATCCCTGGTGCCGGTTTACATTTACAGCCCGGAATATGTGAGCATGTGCGATAGCTTGGCGAA
AATCCCTAAGCGCGCGAGCATGGTCCACAGCCTGATCGAGGCGTATGCGTTGCACAAACAAATGCGTATT
GTGAAACCGAAAGTGGCATCTATGGAGGAAATGGCTACCTTTCACACGGACGCGTACCTGCAACATCTGC
AGAAAGTGAGCCAAGAAGGTGACGATGATCACCCGGACAGCATTGAGTATGGCCTGGGTTACGATTGTCC
GGCCACGGAGGGTATTTTCGACTACGCGGCAGCAATCGGTGGTGCGACGATCACCGCGGCACAGTGTCTG
ATCGATGGCATGTGCAAGGTTGCCATCAATTGGAGCGGCGGTTGGCATCACGCGAAGAAAGACGAAGCAT
CCGGTTTCTGCTACCTGAACGATGCGGTTCTGGGCATCCTGCGTCTGCGCCGTAAGTTTGAACGCATTCT
GTACGTTGACCTGGATCTGCATCACGGTGATGGCGTCGAGGACGCCTTCTCCTTTACGAGCAAAGTCATG
ACCGTGTCTCTGCACAAGTTCAGCCCGGGTTTCTTTCCGGGTACCGGCGATGTTAGCGATGTTGGTCTGG
GTAAGGGCCGTTACTACAGCGTGAACGTTCCGATTCAGGATGGTATCCAGGACGAGAAATACTATCAGAT
CTGCGAAAGCGTGCTGAAGGAAGTTTACCAGGCTTTCAATCCGAAAGCCGTTGTCTTGCAGCTGGGTGCC
GACACGATCGCAGGTGACCCGATGTGCAGCTTCAATATGACCCCGGTGGGTATTGGTAAGTGTTTGAAAT
ACATTCTGCAATGGCAGCTGGCGACGCTGATTCTGGGTGGCGGTGGCTACAACTTGGCTAACACCGCGCG
TTGTTGGACCTATTTGACCGGTGTCATCCTGGGCAAGACCCTGAGCTCGGAAATTCCGGACCACGAGTTT
TTCACCGCTTATGGCCCGGATTATGTACTGGAGATCACTCCGTCTTGCCGTCCGGACCGCAACGAGCCAC
ACCGTATTCAACAAATTCTGAACTATATCAAAGGTAATCTGAAGCACGTCGTCGAGAATCTGTATTTTCA
GGGCCATCATCATCACCATCACTAACTCGAGCCCCAAGGGCGACACCCCCTAATTAGCCCGGGCGAAAGG
CCCAGTCTTTCGACTGAGCCTTTCGTTTTATTTGATGCCTGGCAGTTCCCTACTCTCGCATGGGGAGTCC
CCACACTACCATCGGCGCTACGGCGTTTCACTTCTGAGTTCGGCATGGGGTCAGGTGGGACCACCGCGCT
ACTGCCGCCAGGCAAACAAGGGGTGTTATGAGCCATATTCAGGTATAAATGGGCTCGCGATAATGTTCAG
AATTGGTTAATTGGTTGTAACACTGACCCCTATTTGTTTATTTTTCTAAATACATTCAAATATGTATCCG
CTCATGAGACAATAACCCTGATAAATGCTTCAATAATATTGAAAAAGGAAGAATATGAGCCATATTCAAC
GGGAAACGTCGAGGCCGCGATTAAATTCCAACATGGATGCTGATTTATATGGGTATAAATGGGCTCGCGA
TAATGTCGGGCAATCAGGTGCGACAATCTATCGCTTGTATGGGAAGCCCGATGCGCCAGAGTTGTTTCTG
AAACATGGCAAAGGTAGCGTTGCCAATGATGTTACAGATGAGATGGTCAGACTAAACTGGCTGACGGAAT
TTATGCCACTTCCGACCATCAAGCATTTTATCCGTACTCCTGATGATGCATGGTTACTCACCACTGCGAT
CCCCGGAAAAACAGCGTTCCAGGTATTAGAAGAATATCCTGATTCAGGTGAAAATATTGTTGATGCGCTG
GCAGTGTTCCTGCGCCGGTTGCACTCGATTCCTGTTTGTAATTGTCCTTTTAACAGCGATCGCGTATTTC
GCCTCGCTCAGGCGCAATCACGAATGAATAACGGTTTGGTTGATGCGAGTGATTTTGATGACGAGCGTAA
TGGCTGGCCTGTTGAACAAGTCTGGAAAGAAATGCATAAACTTTTGCCATTCTCACCGGATTCAGTCGTC
ACTCATGGTGATTTCTCACTTGATAACCTTATTTTTGACGAGGGGAAATTAATAGGTTGTATTGATGTTG
GACGAGTCGGAATCGCAGACCGATACCAGGATCTTGCCATCCTATGGAACTGCCTCGGTGAGTTTTCTCC
TTCATTACAGAAACGGCTTTTTCAAAAATATGGTATTGATAATCCTGATATGAATAAATTGCAATTTCAT
TTGATGCTCGATGAGTTTTTCTAAGCGGCGCGCCATCGAATGGCGCAAAACCTTTCGCGGTATGGCATGA
TAGCGCCCGGAAGAGAGTCAATTCAGGGTGGTGAATATGAAACCAGTAACGTTATACGATGTCGCAGAGT
ATGCCGGTGTCTCTTATCAGACCGTTTCCCGCGTGGTGAACCAGGCCAGCCACGTTTCTGCGAAAACGCG
GGAAAAAGTGGAAGCGGCGATGGCGGAGCTGAATTACATTCCCAACCGCGTGGCACAACAACTGGCGGGC
AAACAGTCGTTGCTGATTGGCGTTGCCACCTCCAGTCTGGCCCTGCACGCGCCGTCGCAAATTGTCGCGG
CGATTAAATCTCGCGCCGATCAACTGGGTGCCAGCGTGGTGGTGTCGATGGTAGAACGAAGCGGCGTCGA
AGCCTGTAAAGCGGCGGTGCACAATCTTCTCGCGCAACGCGTCAGTGGGCTGATCATTAACTATCCGCTG
GATGACCAGGATGCCATTGCTGTGGAAGCTGCCTGCACTAATGTTCCGGCGTTATTTCTTGATGTCTCTG
ACCAGACACCCATCAACAGTATTATTTTCTCCCATGAGGACGGTACGCGACTGGGCGTGGAGCATCTGGT
CGCATTGGGTCACCAGCAAATCGCGCTGTTAGCGGGCCCATTAAGTTCTGTCTCGGCGCGTCTGCGTCTG
GCTGGCTGGCATAAATATCTCACTCGCAATCAAATTCAGCCGATAGCGGAACGGGAAGGCGACTGGAGTG
CCATGTCCGGTTTTCAACAAACCATGCAAATGCTGAATGAGGGCATCGTTCCCACTGCGATGCTGGTTGC
CAACGATCAGATGGCGCTGGGCGCAATGCGCGCCATTACCGAGTCCGGGCTGCGCGTTGGTGCGGATATC
TCGGTAGTGGGATACGACGATACCGAAGATAGCTCATGTTATATCCCGCCGTTAACCACCATCAAACAGG
ATTTTCGCCTGCTGGGGCAAACCAGCGTGGACCGCTTGCTGCAACTCTCTCAGGGCCAGGCGGTGAAGGG
CAATCAGCTGTTGCCAGTCTCACTGGTGAAAAGAAAAACCACCCTGGCGCCCAATACGCAAACCGCCTCT
CCCCGCGCGTTGGCCGATTCATTAATGCAGCTGGCACGACAGGTTTCCCGACTGGAAAGCGGGCAGTGA
